>Addgene plasmid #147522 | pGEX-6P-1-HsTNRC6A_1209-1709-CIM1-2mut-F1359A_S | depositor full sequence | sequence record 289969 | Full Sequence
ACGTTATCGACTGCACGGTGCACCAATGCTTCTGGCGTCAGGCAGCCATCGGAAGCTGTGGTATGGCTGT
GCAGGTCGTAAATCACTGCATAATTCGTGTCGCTCAAGGCGCACTCCCGTTCTGGATAATGTTTTTTGCG
CCGACATCATAACGGTTCTGGCAAATATTCTGAAATGAGCTGTTGACAATTAATCATCGGCTCGTATAAT
GTGTGGAATTGTGAGCGGATAACAATTTCACACAGGAAACAGTATTCATGTCCCCTATACTAGGTTATTG
GAAAATTAAGGGCCTTGTGCAACCCACTCGACTTCTTTTGGAATATCTTGAAGAAAAATATGAAGAGCAT
TTGTATGAGCGCGATGAAGGTGATAAATGGCGAAACAAAAAGTTTGAATTGGGTTTGGAGTTTCCCAATC
TTCCTTATTATATTGATGGTGATGTTAAATTAACACAGTCTATGGCCATCATACGTTATATAGCTGACAA
GCACAACATGTTGGGTGGTTGTCCAAAAGAGCGTGCAGAGATTTCAATGCTTGAAGGAGCGGTTTTGGAT
ATTAGATACGGTGTTTCGAGAATTGCATATAGTAAAGACTTTGAAACTCTCAAAGTTGATTTTCTTAGCA
AGCTACCTGAAATGCTGAAAATGTTCGAAGATCGTTTATGTCATAAAACATATTTAAATGGTGATCATGT
AACCCATCCTGACTTCATGTTGTATGACGCTCTTGATGTTGTTTTATACATGGACCCAATGTGCCTGGAT
GCGTTCCCAAAATTAGTTTGTTTTAAAAAACGTATTGAAGCTATCCCACAAATTGATAAGTACTTGAAAT
CCAGCAAGTATATAGCATGGCCTTTGCAGGGCTGGCAAGCCACGTTTGGTGGTGGCGACCATCCTCCAAA
ATCGGATCTGGAAGTTCTGTTCCAGGGGCCCCTGGGATCCCCAAACCTGTTGGTGAAGCAGCAGACTCCA
CCATCTCAGCAGCAGCCACTCCATCAGCCAGCCATGAAGTCTTTCCTTGACAATGTCATGCCCCACACTA
CACCTGAGCTGCAAAAAGGGCCATCACCAATAAATGCTTTCAGCAACTTCCCTATAGGCTTGAACTCAAA
CTTGAATGTAAATATGGATATGAACAGTATTAAAGAGCCAGCTGCTGCTGCTAGGGCTGCTTGGACGACA
GTGGACAGCATTTCTGTGAACACATCTTTGGATCAAAACTCCAGCAAACATGGTGCTATTTCAAGTGGTT
TCAGGCTGGAAGAGTCTCCATTTGTTCCCTATGACTTTATGAACAGCAGTACTTCACCAGCCAGTCCTCC
AGGTTCAATAGGAGATGGCTGGCCACGTGCCAAATCGCCTAACGGCTCTAGCAGTGTTAATTGGCCACCA
GAAGCTCGTCCTGGTGAGCCATGGAAAGGTTATCCAAACATTGACCCTGAAACTGACCCTTACGTCACTC
CTGGCAGTGTCATAAACAATCTTTCAATTAATACTGTGCGGGAAGTTGACCACCTCAGGGACAGGAACAG
TGGGTCATCCTCATCCTTGAACACCACGCTGCCTTCAACTAGTGCCTGGTCATCCATTCGTGCCTCCAAC
TACAACGTTCCCCTCAGCAGTACAGCACAAAGCACTTCAGCCAGAAATAGTGATTCCAAATTGACATGGT
CTCCTGGTTCAGTTACAAACACCTCTCTGGCTCATGAGCTGTGGAAGGTCCCTTTGCCACCTAAAAACAT
CACTGCTCCGTCCCGCCCACCTCCGGGACTGACTGGTCAGAAGCCACCCTTGTCTACGTGGGATAATTCT
CCCCTTCGTATAGGTGGAGGATGGGGAAATTCTGACGCCAGATATACCCCAGGTTCCAGCTGGGGTGAGA
GCAGCTCAGGGAGAATAACAAATTGGCTTGTTCTAAAAAACCTTACACCTCAGATCGATGGCTCAACTCT
GCGCACTCTGTGCATGCAGCACGGCCCGCTGATCACATTCCACCTGAACCTCCCTCACGGAAATGCTCTG
GTCCGCTACAGTTCAAAAGAAGAGGTAGTGGAGGCACAAAAGTCTCTGCACATGTGTGTACTGGGGAACA
CTACTATTCTTGCTGAGTTTGCCAGTGAAGAGGAGATCAGTCGTTTCTTTGCACAAAGCCAGTCTCTGAC
CCCTTCTCCCGGCTGGCAGTCTCTCGGGTCCAGCCAGAGCCGGCTGGGCTCCCTCGACTGTTCCCACTCA
TTCTCCAGCCGGACCGATCTCAATCACTGGAATGGTGCTGGGCTGTCGGGAACTAACTGTGGAGACCTTC
ACGGCACTTCAGCTGCTGCTACCCCGCATTATTCCACAAGCGCTGCTGCTCCCCCAAGCAGCAGCGACCC
CCGAGGAATTAGCAGCCCATCTCCCATTAACGCTTTTCTTTCTGTTGACCACCTGGGTGGGGGTGGAGAG
TCCATGTAAGCGGCCGCATCGTGACTGACTGACGATCTGCCTCGCGCGTTTCGGTGATGACGGTGAAAAC
CTCTGACACATGCAGCTCCCGGAGACGGTCACAGCTTGTCTGTAAGCGGATGCCGGGAGCAGACAAGCCC
GTCAGGGCGCGTCAGCGGGTGTTGGCGGGTGTCGGGGCGCAGCCATGACCCAGTCACGTAGCGATAGCGG
AGTGTATAATTCTTGAAGACGAAAGGGCCTCGTGATACGCCTATTTTTATAGGTTAATGTCATGATAATA
ATGGTTTCTTAGACGTCAGGTGGCACTTTTCGGGGAAATGTGCGCGGAACCCCTATTTGTTTATTTTTCT
AAATACATTCAAATATGTATCCGCTCATGAGACAATAACCCTGATAAATGCTTCAATAATATTGAAAAAG
GAAGAGTATGAGTATTCAACATTTCCGTGTCGCCCTTATTCCCTTTTTTGCGGCATTTTGCCTTCCTGTT
TTTGCTCACCCAGAAACGCTGGTGAAAGTAAAAGATGCTGAAGATCAGTTGGGTGCACGAGTGGGTTACA
TCGAACTGGATCTCAACAGCGGTAAGATCCTTGAGAGTTTTCGCCCCGAAGAACGTTTTCCAATGATGAG
CACTTTTAAAGTTCTGCTATGTGGCGCGGTATTATCCCGTGTTGACGCCGGGCAAGAGCAACTCGGTCGC
CGCATACACTATTCTCAGAATGACTTGGTTGAGTACTCACCAGTCACAGAAAAGCATCTTACGGATGGCA
TGACAGTAAGAGAATTATGCAGTGCTGCCATAACCATGAGTGATAACACTGCGGCCAACTTACTTCTGAC
AACGATCGGAGGACCGAAGGAGCTAACCGCTTTTTTGCACAACATGGGGGATCATGTAACTCGCCTTGAT
CGTTGGGAACCGGAGCTGAATGAAGCCATACCAAACGACGAGCGTGACACCACGATGCCTGCAGCAATGG
CAACAACGTTGCGCAAACTATTAACTGGCGAACTACTTACTCTAGCTTCCCGGCAACAATTAATAGACTG
GATGGAGGCGGATAAAGTTGCAGGACCACTTCTGCGCTCGGCCCTTCCGGCTGGCTGGTTTATTGCTGAT
AAATCTGGAGCCGGTGAGCGTGGGTCTCGCGGTATCATTGCAGCACTGGGGCCAGATGGTAAGCCCTCCC
GTATCGTAGTTATCTACACGACGGGGAGTCAGGCAACTATGGATGAACGAAATAGACAGATCGCTGAGAT
AGGTGCCTCACTGATTAAGCATTGGTAACTGTCAGACCAAGTTTACTCATATATACTTTAGATTGATTTA
AAACTTCATTTTTAATTTAAAAGGATCTAGGTGAAGATCCTTTTTGATAATCTCATGACCAAAATCCCTT
AACGTGAGTTTTCGTTCCACTGAGCGTCAGACCCCGTAGAAAAGATCAAAGGATCTTCTTGAGATCCTTT
TTTTCTGCGCGTAATCTGCTGCTTGCAAACAAAAAAACCACCGCTACCAGCGGTGGTTTGTTTGCCGGAT
CAAGAGCTACCAACTCTTTTTCCGAAGGTAACTGGCTTCAGCAGAGCGCAGATACCAAATACTGTCCTTC
TAGTGTAGCCGTAGTTAGGCCACCACTTCAAGAACTCTGTAGCACCGCCTACATACCTCGCTCTGCTAAT
CCTGTTACCAGTGGCTGCTGCCAGTGGCGATAAGTCGTGTCTTACCGGGTTGGACTCAAGACGATAGTTA
CCGGATAAGGCGCAGCGGTCGGGCTGAACGGGGGGTTCGTGCACACAGCCCAGCTTGGAGCGAACGACCT
ACACCGAACTGAGATACCTACAGCGTGAGCTATGAGAAAGCGCCACGCTTCCCGAAGGGAGAAAGGCGGA
CAGGTATCCGGTAAGCGGCAGGGTCGGAACAGGAGAGCGCACGAGGGAGCTTCCAGGGGGAAACGCCTGG
TATCTTTATAGTCCTGTCGGGTTTCGCCACCTCTGACTTGAGCGTCGATTTTTGTGATGCTCGTCAGGGG
GGCGGAGCCTATGGAAAAACGCCAGCAACGCGGCCTTTTTACGGTTCCTGGCCTTTTGCTGGCCTTTTGC
TCACATGTTCTTTCCTGCGTTATCCCCTGATTCTGTGGATAACCGTATTACCGCCTTTGAGTGAGCTGAT
ACCGCTCGCCGCAGCCGAACGACCGAGCGCAGCGAGTCAGTGAGCGAGGAAGCGGAAGAGCGCCTGATGC
GGTATTTTCTCCTTACGCATCTGTGCGGTATTTCACACCGCATAAATTCCGACACCATCGAATGGTGCAA
AACCTTTCGCGGTATGGCATGATAGCGCCCGGAAGAGAGTCAATTCAGGGTGGTGAATGTGAAACCAGTA
ACGTTATACGATGTCGCAGAGTATGCCGGTGTCTCTTATCAGACCGTTTCCCGCGTGGTGAACCAGGCCA
GCCACGTTTCTGCGAAAACGCGGGAAAAAGTGGAAGCGGCGATGGCGGAGCTGAATTACATTCCCAACCG
CGTGGCACAACAACTGGCGGGCAAACAGTCGTTGCTGATTGGCGTTGCCACCTCCAGTCTGGCCCTGCAC
GCGCCGTCGCAAATTGTCGCGGCGATTAAATCTCGCGCCGATCAACTGGGTGCCAGCGTGGTGGTGTCGA
TGGTAGAACGAAGCGGCGTCGAAGCCTGTAAAGCGGCGGTGCACAATCTTCTCGCGCAACGCGTCAGTGG
GCTGATCATTAACTATCCGCTGGATGACCAGGATGCCATTGCTGTGGAAGCTGCCTGCACTAATGTTCCG
GCGTTATTTCTTGATGTCTCTGACCAGACACCCATCAACAGTATTATTTTCTCCCATGAAGACGGTACGC
GACTGGGCGTGGAGCATCTGGTCGCATTGGGTCACCAGCAAATCGCGCTGTTAGCGGGCCCATTAAGTTC
TGTCTCGGCGCGTCTGCGTCTGGCTGGCTGGCATAAATATCTCACTCGCAATCAAATTCAGCCGATAGCG
GAACGGGAAGGCGACTGGAGTGCCATGTCCGGTTTTCAACAAACCATGCAAATGCTGAATGAGGGCATCG
TTCCCACTGCGATGCTGGTTGCCAACGATCAGATGGCGCTGGGCGCAATGCGCGCCATTACCGAGTCCGG
GCTGCGCGTTGGTGCGGATATCTCGGTAGTGGGATACGACGATACCGAAGACAGCTCATGTTATATCCCG
CCGTCAACCACCATCAAACAGGATTTTCGCCTGCTGGGGCAAACCAGCGTGGACCGCTTGCTGCAACTCT
CTCAGGGCCAGGCGGTGAAGGGCAATCAGCTGTTGCCCGTCTCACTGGTGAAAAGAAAAACCACCCTGGC
GCCCAATACGCAAACCGCCTCTCCCCGCGCGTTGGCCGATTCATTAATGCAGCTGGCACGACAGGTTTCC
CGACTGGAAAGCGGGCAGTGAGCGCAACGCAATTAATGTGAGTTAGCTCACTCATTAGGCACCCCAGGCT
TTACACTTTATGCTTCCGGCTCGTATGTTGTGTGGAATTGTGAGCGGATAACAATTTCACACAGGAAACA
GCTATGACCATGATTACGGATTCACTGGCCGTCGTTTTACAACGTCGTGACTGGGAAAACCCTGGCGTTA
CCCAACTTAATCGCCTTGCAGCACATCCCCCTTTCGCCAGCTGGCGTAATAGCGAAGAGGCCCGCACCGA
TCGCCCTTCCCAACAGTTGCGCAGCCTGAATGGCGAATGGCGCTTTGCCTGGTTTCCGGCACCAGAAGCG
GTGCCGGAAAGCTGGCTGGAGTGCGATCTTCCTGAGGCCGATACTGTCGTCGTCCCCTCAAACTGGCAGA
TGCACGGTTACGATGCGCCCATCTACACCAACGTAACCTATCCCATTACGGTCAATCCGCCGTTTGTTCC
CACGGAGAATCCGACGGGTTGTTACTCGCTCACATTTAATGTTGATGAAAGCTGGCTACAGGAAGGCCAG
ACGCGAATTATTTTTGATGGCGTTGGAATT
Features (pLannotate 1.2.2; 17 found; start..end, strand, type, name):
      6..107     -  CDS            yciV (fragment): RNAAM_ECOLI - Also known as trpH From Escherichia coli (strain K12).
    183..211     +  promoter       tac promoter: strong E. coli promoter; hybrid between the trp and lac UV5 promoters
    219..235     +  protein_bind   lac operator: The lac repressor binds to the lac operator to inhibit transcription in E. coli. This inhibition can be relieved by adding lactose or isopropyl-β-D-thiogalactopyranoside (IPTG). lac repressor encoded by lacI
    258..911     +  CDS            GST26_SCHJA: Experimental evidence at protein level: Swiss-Prot protein existence level 1. GST isoenzymes appear to play a central role in the parasite detoxification system. Other functions are also suspected including a role in increasing the solubility of haematin in the parasite gut. From Schistosoma japonicum (Blood fluke).
    951..2456    +  CDS            Tnrc6a (fragment): TNR6A_MOUSE - Also known as Kiaa1460. Experimental evidence at protein level: Swiss-Prot protein existence level 1. Plays a role in RNA-mediated gene silencing by both micro- RNAs (miRNAs) and short interfering RNAs (siRNAs) (PubMed:22187428). Required for miRNA-dependent repression of translation and for siRNA- dependent endonucleolytic cleavage of complementary mRNAs by argonaute family proteins (PubMed:22187428). As a scaffolding protein, associates with argonaute proteins bound to partially complementary mRNAs, and can simultaneously recruit CCR4-NOT and PAN deadenylase complexes (By simil
   2487..2526    +  CDS            rop (fragment): Rop protein, which maintains plasmids at low copy number; rop
   2628..2668    +  misc_feature   bom (fragment): basis of mobility region from pBR322
   2773..2877    +  promoter       AmpR promoter: bla
   2878..3738    +  CDS            AmpR: β-lactamase; bla; confers resistance to ampicillin, carbenicillin, and related antibiotics
   3909..4497    +  rep_origin     ori: high-copy-number ColE1/pMB1/pBR322/pUC origin of replication
   4683..4734    -  misc_feature   bom (fragment): basis of mobility region from pBR322
   4741..4818    +  promoter       lacIq promoter: lacI (mutant); In the lacIq allele, a single base change in the promoter boosts expression of the lacI gene about 10-fold.
   4819..5901    +  CDS            lacI: lac repressor; lacI; The lac repressor binds to the lac operator to inhibit transcription in E. coli. This inhibition can be relieved by adding lactose or isopropyl-β-D-thiogalactopyranoside (IPTG).
   5914..5935    +  protein_bind   CAP binding site: CAP binding activates transcription in the presence of cAMP. E. coli catabolite activator protein
   5950..5980    +  promoter       lac promoter: promoter for the E. coli lac operon
   5988..6004    +  protein_bind   lac operator: The lac repressor binds to the lac operator to inhibit transcription in E. coli. This inhibition can be relieved by adding lactose or isopropyl-β-D-thiogalactopyranoside (IPTG). lac repressor encoded by lacI
   6024..6197    +  CDS            lacZα: LacZα fragment of β-galactosidase; lacZ fragment
