[The description below was written by a language model from this plasmid's Addgene catalogue record and pLannotate feature annotations shown in this document.]
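Description:
pGEX-6P-1-HsTNRC6A_1209-1709-CIM1-2mut-F1359A_S is a 6,470 nt bacterial expression plasmid for producing a mutant fragment of human TNRC6A (GW182) as a glutathione S-transferase fusion in E. coli. The catalogue lists the backbone as unknown, but the name and the annotated features point to a pGEX-6P-1-type vector. It carries a ColE1/pMB1-family origin, flanked by fragments of the pBR322 bom region and a remnant of rop, and an AmpR (β-lactamase) cassette for ampicillin selection. The record describes it as low copy.

Expression is driven by the hybrid tac promoter with a downstream lac operator. A plasmid-borne lacI gene under the lacIq promoter supplies repressor, so transcription stays off until it is induced with IPTG. The open reading frame begins with Schistosoma japonicum GST, an affinity and solubility tag. After a short linker that the feature table does not annotate, it continues into a roughly 1.5 kb TNRC6A segment corresponding to residues 1209–1709. The annotation tool matched this segment to the mouse orthologue, but the catalogue identifies it as human. The insert name indicates mutations in the CIM1 and CIM2 motifs plus an F1359A substitution, although the record does not spell out what the CIM changes are. The depositor also notes one additional non-silent change, K1578E, relative to UniProt isoform 2.

TNRC6A is a scaffold in miRNA-mediated silencing that associates with Argonaute proteins and recruits deadenylase complexes. The associated study examined GW182 interactions with PABP and deadenylases. The recombinant mutant protein is therefore probably meant for in vitro binding or pulldown experiments, but the record states only bacterial expression. The depositor sequence may be theoretical rather than fully verified.
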