Addgene plasmid #147522: pGEX-6P-1-HsTNRC6A_1209-1709-CIM1-2mut-F1359A_S
Purpose: Bacterial Expression of HsTNRC6A_1209-1709-CIM1-2mut-F1359A
Depositing lab: Elisa Izaurralde. Depositing organization: Max Planck Institute for Developmental Biology. Publication: The interactions of GW182 proteins with PABP and deadenylases are required for both translational repression and degradation of miRNA targets. Huntzinger E, Kuzuoglu-Ozturk D, Braun JE, Eulalio A, Wohlbold L, Izaurralde E. Nucleic Acids Res. 2013 Jan;41(2):978-94. doi: 10.1093/nar/gks1078. Epub 2012 Nov 21. PubMed 23172285.
Backbone
  Vector backbone: Unknown
  Vector type: Bacterial Expression
Growth in bacteria
  Bacterial resistance: Ampicillin, 100 μg/mL
  Growth temperature: 37°C
  Growth strain: DH5alpha
  Copy number: Low Copy
Gene/Insert
  Gene/Insert name: HsTNRC6A_1209-1709-CIM1-2mut-F1359A
  Species: H. sapiens (human)
  Mutation: one non silent mutation K1578E compared to the sequence of isoform2 given by Uniprot: Q8NDV7-2
  Entrez Gene: TNRC6A (a.k.a. CAGH26, FAME6, GW1, GW182, TNRC6)
  Cloning method: Unknown
Terms and licenses: Academic/Nonprofit Terms; Industry Terms: Not Available to Industry
Depositor comments: Plasmids from this collection were made available to the research community and donated after the lab closed. Please note that the sequence provided by the depositing laboratory may be theoretical/predicted or based on Sanger sequencing results. There may be discrepancies between sequencing results obtained by Addgene and the depositor sequence. If an Addgene verified sequence is not available, please contact before placing your order to request that our lab fully sequence the plasmid.
How to cite: pGEX-6P-1-HsTNRC6A_1209-1709-CIM1-2mut-F1359A_S was a gift from Elisa Izaurralde (Addgene plasmid # 147522 ; http://n2t.net/addgene:147522 ; RRID:Addgene_147522)
